>Addgene plasmid #43075 | I-CTAA | depositor partial sequence | sequence record 58340 | I-CTAA sequence 424 bps
CGTCTCCTGACCCCAGAGCAGGTCGTGGCGATCGCAAGCCACGACGGAGGAAAGCAAGCCTTGGAAACAG
TACAGAGGCTGTTGCCTGTGCTGTGCCAAGCGCACGGACTCACCCCAGAGCAGGTCGTGGCCATTGCCTC
GAATGGAGGGGGCAAACAGGCGTTGGAAACCGTACAACGATTGCTGCCGGTGCTGTGCCAAGCGCACGGC
CTCACCCCAGAGCAGGTCGTGGCAATCGCCTCCAACATTGGCGGGAAACAGGCACTCGAGACTGTCCAGC
GCCTGCTTCCCGTGCTGTGCCAAGCGCACGGATTAACCCCAGAGCAGGTCGTGGCAATCGCCTCCAACAT
TGGCGGGAAACAGGCACTCGAGACTGTCCAGCGCCTGCTTCCCGTGCTGTGCCAAGCGCACGGCTTAAGA
GACG
