>Addgene plasmid #43075 | I-CTAA | addgene partial sequence | sequence record 60418 | M13-F20 5'-TGTAAAACGACGGCCAGT-3'
CTATAGGGCGAATTGGGCCCTCTAGATGCATGCTCGAGCGGCCGCCAGTGTGATGGATATCTGCAGAATT
CGCCCTTATATAGATGCCGTCCTAGCGCGTCTCCTGACCCCAGAGCAGGTCGTGGCGATCGCAAGCCACG
ACGGAGGAAAGCAAGCCTTGGAAACAGTACAGAGGCTGTTGCCTGTGCTGTGCCAAGCGCACGGACTCAC
CCCAGAGCAGGTCGTGGCCATTGCCTCGAATGGAGGGGGCAAACAGGCGTTGGAAACCGTACAACGATTG
CTGCCGGTGCTGTGCCAAGCGCACGGCCTCACCCCAGAGCAGGTCGTGGCAATCGCCTCCAACATTGGCG
GGAAACAGGCACTCGAGACTGTCCAGCGCCTGCTTCCCGTGCTGTGCCAAGCGCACGGATTAACCCCAGA
GCAGGTCGTGGCAATCGCCTCCAACATTGGCGGGAAACAGGCACTCGAGACTGTCCAGCGCCTGCTTCCC
GTGCTGTGCCAAGCGCACGGCTTAAGAGACGTGGGCACAGGAAAGATACTTAAGGGCGAATTCCAGCACA
CTGGCGGCCGTTACTAGTGGATCCGAGCTCGGTACCAAGCTTGATGCATAGCTTGAGTATTCTATAGTGT
CACCTAAATAGCTTGGCGTAATCATGGTCATAGCTGTTTCCTGTGTGAAATTGTTATCCGCTCACAATTC
CACACAACATACGAGCCGGAAGCATAAAGTGTAAAGCCTGGGGTGCCTAATGAGTGAGCTAACTCACATT
AATTGCGTTGCGCTCACTGCCCGCTTTCCAGTCGGGAAACCTGTCGTGCCAGCTGCATTAATGAATCGGC
CAACGCGCGGG
