[The description below was written by a language model from this plasmid's Addgene catalogue record.]
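Description:
I-CTAA is a bacterial cloning plasmid built on the commercial pCRII-TOPO backbone (about 4 kb without insert), into which a 424 bp synthetic fragment was placed by TOPO cloning. It is a high-copy plasmid propagated in E. coli and carries both ampicillin and kanamycin resistance, so either or both antibiotics can be used for selection. The insert is flanked by the standard T7 and M13 reverse priming sites of the vector, which the record lists for sequence verification. The plasmid is not an expression construct. The record lists no promoter intended to drive the insert, no tags or reporters, and no elements for use in eukaryotic cells.

The record does not spell out what the synthetic insert encodes. However, the plasmid was deposited with a publication describing a TALEN genome-editing system for generating human stem cell-based disease models. The name and the insert size suggest a pre-assembled block of four TAL effector repeat units recognising the bases C, T, A and A, with the "I" prefix possibly marking its position in an ordered assembly, since four repeats of roughly 100 bp each would account for most of the 424 bp. This interpretation is an inference from the name and context, not something the catalogue fields state. On that reading, I-CTAA would be one member of a library of modular multimer plasmids, serving as a stable bacterial stock from which the fragment is recovered and joined with other modules to build a custom TALE DNA-binding array in a separate nuclease expression vector. No feature table was provided, so the exact boundaries and flanking assembly sites of the insert cannot be described.
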