Addgene plasmid #43075: I-CTAA
Depositing lab: Chad Cowan & Kiran Musunuru. Depositing organization: Harvard University. Publication: A TALEN Genome-Editing System for Generating Human Stem Cell-Based Disease Models. Ding Q, Lee YK, Schaefer EA, Peters DT, Veres A, Kim K, Kuperwasser N, Motola DL, Meissner TB, Hendriks WT, Trevisan M, Gupta RM, Moisan A, Banks E, Friesen M, Schinzel RT, Xia F, Tang A, Xia Y, Figueroa E, Wann A, Ahfeldt T, Daheron L, Zhang F, Rubin LL, Peng LF, Chung RT, Musunuru K, Cowan CA. Cell Stem Cell. 2012 Dec 12. pii: S1934-5909(12)00645-5. doi: 10.1016/j.stem.2012.11.011. PubMed 23246482.
Backbone
  Vector backbone: pCRII-TOPO
  Backbone manufacturer: Invitrogen
  Backbone size w/o insert (bp): 3973
  Vector type: Bacterial Cloning
Growth in bacteria
  Bacterial resistance: Ampicillin and Kanamycin, 100 & 50 μg/mL
  Growth temperature: 37°C
  Growth strain: Top10
  Copy number: High Copy
Gene/Insert
  Gene/Insert name: I-CTAA
  Species: Synthetic
  Insert size (bp): 424
  Cloning method: TOPO Cloning
  Sequencing primers: 5′ T7; 3′ M13-rev
Terms and licenses: Academic/Nonprofit Terms; Industry Terms: Not Available to Industry
How to cite: I-CTAA was a gift from Chad Cowan & Kiran Musunuru (Addgene plasmid # 43075 ; http://n2t.net/addgene:43075 ; RRID:Addgene_43075)
